Addgene plasmid #104412: p-dCas9-dDNMT3a-C706S-Hygro
Purpose: transient expression of dCas9-dDNMT3a fusion protein
Depositing lab: Stephan Beck. Depositing organization: University College London.
Backbone
  Vector backbone: pMLM3705
  Backbone manufacturer: Keith Joung (Addgene plasmid # 47754)
  Backbone size w/o insert (bp): 9075
  Vector type: Mammalian Expression, CRISPR
  Selectable markers: Hygromycin
Growth in bacteria
  Bacterial resistance: Ampicillin, 100 μg/mL
  Growth temperature: 37°C
  Growth strain: DH5alpha
  Copy number: High Copy
Gene/Insert
  Gene/Insert name: dDNMT3a
  Species: H. sapiens (human)
  Mutation: C706S
  Promoter: CMV promoter
  Cloning method: Gibson Cloning
Terms and licenses: Academic/Nonprofit Terms; Industry Terms: Not Available to Industry
Depositor comments: Backbone modification: added Hygromycin resistance cassette (PGK promoter and Hygromycin resistance gene from Addgene Plasmid 41721 (MSCVhygro- F-G9a), SV40 early polyadenylation signal from the pCDNA3.1 backbone of Addgene Plasmid 13820 (HDAC1 Flag). DNMT3a (amino acids 598- 908) was from Addgene plasmid 36941 (pcDNA3/Myc-DNMT3A2), The C706S mutation was added by PCR.
How to cite: p-dCas9-dDNMT3a-C706S-Hygro was a gift from Stephan Beck (Addgene plasmid # 104412 ; http://n2t.net/addgene:104412 ; RRID:Addgene_104412)
