[The description below was written by a language model from this plasmid's Addgene catalogue record and pLannotate feature annotations shown in this document.]
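Description:
p-dCas9-dDNMT3a-C706S-Hygro is a mammalian expression and CRISPR plasmid of 9,967 bp, built on the pMLM3705 backbone for transient expression of a dCas9–DNMT3a fusion protein. It is propagated in E. coli through a high-copy ColE1/pUC-type origin with ampicillin selection (AmpR under its own bla promoter). Remnants of lac regulatory elements, a pBluescript MCS fragment and an SV40 promoter fragment are backbone residue with no evident function.

The main expression unit is driven by the CMV enhancer and immediate-early promoter, with a T7 promoter immediately downstream, and ends at a bGH polyadenylation signal. It encodes a Streptococcus pyogenes Cas9 open reading frame followed by a 3xFLAG epitope tag and a human DNMT3A catalytic domain fragment (amino acids 598–908 according to the depositor). The automated annotation labels the Cas9 CDS as the VQR PAM variant. This is probably just the annotation tool's closest database match, since the catalogue record describes nuclease-dead dCas9 and mentions no altered PAM specificity. The DNMT3a portion carries a C706S substitution introduced by PCR. The "dDNMT3a" name indicates a catalytically inactivated methyltransferase, which would suit the plasmid as a negative control alongside an active dCas9–DNMT3a fusion in targeted DNA methylation experiments, although the record does not say so explicitly. No guide RNA cassette is annotated, so guides would need to be supplied separately.

The depositor added a hygromycin resistance cassette in the opposite orientation, upstream of the CMV unit. It consists of the mouse PGK promoter, HygR and an SV40 polyadenylation signal, and allows transfected mammalian cells to be enriched or selected. The depositor and sequencing-derived records have the same length and feature order, differing only in their start coordinate.
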