Features (pLannotate 1.2.2; 19 found; start..end, strand, type, name):
     86..207     -  polyA_signal   SV40 poly(A) signal: SV40 polyadenylation signal
    238..1263    -  CDS            HygR: aminoglycoside phosphotransferase from E. coli; aph(4)-Ia; confers resistance to hygromycin
   1281..1780    -  promoter       PGK promoter: mouse phosphoglycerate kinase 1 promoter
   1785..2164    +  enhancer       CMV enhancer: human cytomegalovirus immediate early enhancer
   2165..2368    +  promoter       CMV promoter: human cytomegalovirus (CMV) immediate early promoter
   2410..2428    +  promoter       T7 promoter: promoter for bacteriophage T7 RNA polymerase
   2442..6545    +  CDS            Cas9 VQR: Streptococcus pyogenes Cas9 endonuclease with the D1135V/R1335Q/T1337R mutations has an altered recognition specificity for the protospacer adjacent motif (PAM) (Kleinstiver et al., 2015)
   6579..6644    +  CDS            3xFLAG: three tandem FLAG® epitope tags, followed by an enterokinase cleavage site
   6666..7557    +  CDS            DNMT3A catalytic domain (fragment): catalytic domain of DNA methyltransferase 3A
   7581..7805    +  polyA_signal   bGH poly(A) signal: bovine growth hormone polyadenylation signal
   7809..7830    +  promoter       SV40 promoter (fragment): SV40 enhancer and early promoter
   7835..7851    +  misc_feature   MCS (fragment): pBluescript multiple cloning site
   7900..7916    -  protein_bind   lac operator: The lac repressor binds to the lac operator to inhibit transcription in E. coli. This inhibition can be relieved by adding lactose or isopropyl-β-D-thiogalactopyranoside (IPTG). lac repressor encoded by lacI
   7924..7954    -  promoter       lac promoter: promoter for the E. coli lac operon
   7969..7990    -  protein_bind   CAP binding site: CAP binding activates transcription in the presence of cAMP. E. coli catabolite activator protein
   8003..8095    -  CDS            lacI (fragment): lac repressor; lacI; The lac repressor binds to the lac operator to inhibit transcription in E. coli. This inhibition can be relieved by adding lactose or isopropyl-β-D-thiogalactopyranoside (IPTG).
   8278..8866    -  rep_origin     ori: high-copy-number ColE1/pMB1/pBR322/pUC origin of replication
   9037..9897    -  CDS            AmpR: β-lactamase; bla; confers resistance to ampicillin, carbenicillin, and related antibiotics
   9898..35      -  promoter       AmpR promoter (across the origin): bla
>Addgene plasmid #104412 | p-dCas9-dDNMT3a-C706S-Hygro | depositor full sequence | sequence record 197889 | Full Sequence
TGTATTTAGAAAAATAAACAAATAGGGGTTCCGCGCACATTTCCCCGAAAAGTGCCACCTGACGTCGACG
GGTATACAGACATGATAAGATACATTGATGAGTTTGGACAAACCACAACTAGAATGCAGTGAAAAAAATG
CTTTATTTGTGAAATTTGTGATGCTATTGCTTTATTTGTAACCATTATAAGCTGCAATAAACAAGTTGGG
GTGGGCGAAGAACTCTCGGCATCTACTCTATTCCTTTGCCCTCGGACGAGTGCTGGGGCGTCGGTTTCCA
CTATCGGCGAGTACTTCTACACAGCCATCGGTCCAGACGGCCGCGCTTCTGCGGGCGATTTGTGTACGCC
CGACAGTCCCGGCTCCGGATCGGACGATTGCGTCGCATCGACCCTGCGCCCAAGCTGCATCATCGAAATT
GCCGTCAACCAAGCTCTGATAGAGTTGGTCAAGACCAATGCGGAGCATATACGCCCGGAGCCGCGGCGAT
CCTGCAAGCTCCGGATGCCTCCGCTCGAAGTAGCGCGTCTGCTGCTCCATACAAGCCAACCACGGCCTCC
AGAAGAAGATGTTGGCGACCTCGTATTGGGAATCCCCGAACATCGCCTCGCTCCAGTCAATGACCGCTGT
TATGCGGCCATTGTCCGTCAGGACATTGTTGGAGCCGAAATCCGCGTGCACGAGGTGCCGGACTTCGGGG
CAGTCCTCGGCCCAAAGCATCAGCTCATCGAGAGCCTGCGCGACGGACGCACTGACGGTGTCGTCCATCA
CAGTTTGCCAGTGATACACATGGGGATCAGCAATCGCGCATATGAAATCACGCCATGTAGTGTATTGACC
GATTCCTTGCGGTCCGAATGGGCCGAACCCGCTCGTCTGGCTAAGATCGGCCGCAGCGATCGCATCCATG
GCCTCCGCGACCGGCTGCAGAACAGCGGGCAGTTCGGTTTCAGGCAGGTCTTGCAACGTGACACCCTGTG
CACGGCGGGAGATGCAATAGGTCAGGCTCTCGCTGAATTCCCCAATGTCAAGCACTTCCGGAATCGGGAG
CGCGGCCGATGCAAAGTGCCGATAAACATAACGATCTTTGTAGAAACCATCGGCGCAGCTATTTACCCGC
AGGACATATCCACGCCCTCCTACATCGAAGCTGAAAGCACGAGATTCTTCGCCCTCCGAGAGCTGCATCA
GGTCGGAGACGCTGTCGAACTTTTCGATCAGAAACTTCTCGACAGACGTCGCGGTGAGTTCAGGCTTTTT
CATGGTGGCGGGATGCAGGTCGAAAGGCCCGGAGATGAGGAAGAGGAGAACAGCGCGGCAGACGTGCGCT
TTTGAAGCGTGCAGAATGCCGGGCCTCCGGAGGACCTTCGGGCGCCCGCCCCGCCCCTGAGCCCGCCCCT
GAGCCCGCCCCCGGACCCACCCCTTCCCAGCCTCTGAGCCCAGAAAGCGAAGGAGCAAAGCTGCTATTGG
CCGCTGCCCCAAAGGCCTACCCGCTTCCATTGCTCAGCGGTGCTGTCCATCTGCACGAGACTAGTGAGAC
GTGCTACTTCCATTTGTCACGTCCTGCACGACGCGAGCTGCGGGGCGGGGGGGAACTTCCTGACTAGGGG
AGGAGTAGAAGGTGGCGCGAAGGGGCCACCAAAGAACGGAGCCGGTTGGCGCCTACCGGTGGATGTGGAA
TGTGTGCGAGGCCAGAGGCCACTTGTGTAGCGCCAAGTGCCCAGCGGGGCTGCTAAAGCGCATGCTCCAG
ACTGCCTTGGGAAAAGCGCCTCCCCTACCCGGTTGACATTGATTATTGACTAGTTATTAATAGTAATCAA
TTACGGGGTCATTAGTTCATAGCCCATATATGGAGTTCCGCGTTACATAACTTACGGTAAATGGCCCGCC
TGGCTGACCGCCCAACGACCCCCGCCCATTGACGTCAATAATGACGTATGTTCCCATAGTAACGCCAATA
GGGACTTTCCATTGACGTCAATGGGTGGAGTATTTACGGTAAACTGCCCACTTGGCAGTACATCAAGTGT
ATCATATGCCAAGTACGCCCCCTATTGACGTCAATGACGGTAAATGGCCCGCCTGGCATTATGCCCAGTA
CATGACCTTATGGGACTTTCCTACTTGGCAGTACATCTACGTATTAGTCATCGCTATTACCATGGTGATG
CGGTTTTGGCAGTACATCAATGGGCGTGGATAGCGGTTTGACTCACGGGGATTTCCAAGTCTCCACCCCA
TTGACGTCAATGGGAGTTTGTTTTGGCACCAAAATCAACGGGACTTTCCAAAATGTCGTAACAACTCCGC
CCCATTGACGCAAATGGGCGGTAGGCGTGTACGGTGGGAGGTCTATATAAGCAGAGCTGGTTTAGTGAAC
CGTCAGATCCGCTAGAGATCCGCGGCCGCTAATACGACTCACTATAGGGAGAGCCGCCACCATGGATAAA
AAGTATTCTATTGGTTTAGCCATCGGCACTAATTCCGTTGGATGGGCTGTCATAACCGATGAATACAAAG
TACCTTCAAAGAAATTTAAGGTGTTGGGGAACACAGACCGTCATTCGATTAAAAAGAATCTTATCGGTGC
CCTCCTATTCGATAGTGGCGAAACGGCAGAGGCGACTCGCCTGAAACGAACCGCTCGGAGAAGGTATACA
CGTCGCAAGAACCGAATATGTTACTTACAAGAAATTTTTAGCAATGAGATGGCCAAAGTTGACGATTCTT
TCTTTCACCGTTTGGAAGAGTCCTTCCTTGTCGAAGAGGACAAGAAACATGAACGGCACCCCATCTTTGG
AAACATAGTAGATGAGGTGGCATATCATGAAAAGTACCCAACGATTTATCACCTCAGAAAAAAGCTAGTT
GACTCAACTGATAAAGCGGACCTGAGGTTAATCTACTTGGCTCTTGCCCATATGATAAAGTTCCGTGGGC
ACTTTCTCATTGAGGGTGATCTAAATCCGGACAACTCGGATGTCGACAAACTGTTCATCCAGTTAGTACA
AACCTATAATCAGTTGTTTGAAGAGAACCCTATAAATGCAAGTGGCGTGGATGCGAAGGCTATTCTTAGC
GCCCGCCTCTCTAAATCCCGACGGCTAGAAAACCTGATCGCACAATTACCCGGAGAGAAGAAAAATGGGT
TGTTCGGTAACCTTATAGCGCTCTCACTAGGCCTGACACCAAATTTTAAGTCGAACTTCGACTTAGCTGA
AGATGCCAAATTGCAGCTTAGTAAGGACACGTACGATGACGATCTCGACAATCTACTGGCACAAATTGGA
GATCAGTATGCGGACTTATTTTTGGCTGCCAAAAACCTTAGCGATGCAATCCTCCTATCTGACATACTGA
GAGTTAATACTGAGATTACCAAGGCGCCGTTATCCGCTTCAATGATCAAAAGGTACGATGAACATCACCA
AGACTTGACACTTCTCAAGGCCCTAGTCCGTCAGCAACTGCCTGAGAAATATAAGGAAATATTCTTTGAT
CAGTCGAAAAACGGGTACGCAGGTTATATTGACGGCGGAGCGAGTCAAGAGGAATTCTACAAGTTTATCA
AACCCATATTAGAGAAGATGGATGGGACGGAAGAGTTGCTTGTAAAACTCAATCGCGAAGATCTACTGCG
AAAGCAGCGGACTTTCGACAACGGTAGCATTCCACATCAAATCCACTTAGGCGAATTGCATGCTATACTT
AGAAGGCAGGAGGATTTTTATCCGTTCCTCAAAGACAATCGTGAAAAGATTGAGAAAATCCTAACCTTTC
GCATACCTTACTATGTGGGACCCCTGGCCCGAGGGAACTCTCGGTTCGCATGGATGACAAGAAAGTCCGA
AGAAACGATTACTCCATGGAATTTTGAGGAAGTTGTCGATAAAGGTGCGTCAGCTCAATCGTTCATCGAG
AGGATGACCAACTTTGACAAGAATTTACCGAACGAAAAAGTATTGCCTAAGCACAGTTTACTTTACGAGT
ATTTCACAGTGTACAATGAACTCACGAAAGTTAAGTATGTCACTGAGGGCATGCGTAAACCCGCCTTTCT
AAGCGGAGAACAGAAGAAAGCAATAGTAGATCTGTTATTCAAGACCAACCGCAAAGTGACAGTTAAGCAA
TTGAAAGAGGACTACTTTAAGAAAATTGAATGCTTCGATTCTGTCGAGATCTCCGGGGTAGAAGATCGAT
TTAATGCGTCACTTGGTACGTATCATGACCTCCTAAAGATAATTAAAGATAAGGACTTCCTGGATAACGA
AGAGAATGAAGATATCTTAGAAGATATAGTGTTGACTCTTACCCTCTTTGAAGATCGGGAAATGATTGAG
GAAAGACTAAAAACATACGCTCACCTGTTCGACGATAAGGTTATGAAACAGTTAAAGAGGCGTCGCTATA
CGGGCTGGGGACGATTGTCGCGGAAACTTATCAACGGGATAAGAGACAAGCAAAGTGGTAAAACTATTCT
CGATTTTCTAAAGAGCGACGGCTTCGCCAATAGGAACTTTATGCAGCTGATCCATGATGACTCTTTAACC
TTCAAAGAGGATATACAAAAGGCACAGGTTTCCGGACAAGGGGACTCATTGCACGAACATATTGCGAATC
TTGCTGGTTCGCCAGCCATCAAAAAGGGCATACTCCAGACAGTCAAAGTAGTGGATGAGCTAGTTAAGGT
CATGGGACGTCACAAACCGGAAAACATTGTAATCGAGATGGCACGCGAAAATCAAACGACTCAGAAGGGG
CAAAAAAACAGTCGAGAGCGGATGAAGAGAATAGAAGAGGGTATTAAAGAACTGGGCAGCCAGATCTTAA
AGGAGCATCCTGTGGAAAATACCCAATTGCAGAACGAGAAACTTTACCTCTATTACCTACAAAATGGAAG
GGACATGTATGTTGATCAGGAACTGGACATAAACCGTTTATCTGATTACGACGTCGATGCCATTGTACCC
CAATCCTTTTTGAAGGACGATTCAATCGACAATAAAGTGCTTACACGCTCGGATAAGAACCGAGGGAAAA
GTGACAATGTTCCAAGCGAGGAAGTCGTAAAGAAAATGAAGAACTATTGGCGGCAGCTCCTAAATGCGAA
ACTGATAACGCAAAGAAAGTTCGATAACTTAACTAAAGCTGAGAGGGGTGGCTTGTCTGAACTTGACAAG
GCCGGATTTATTAAACGTCAGCTCGTGGAAACCCGCCAAATCACAAAGCATGTTGCACAGATACTAGATT
CCCGAATGAATACGAAATACGACGAGAACGATAAGCTGATTCGGGAAGTCAAAGTAATCACTTTAAAGTC
AAAATTGGTGTCGGACTTCAGAAAGGATTTTCAATTCTATAAAGTTAGGGAGATAAATAACTACCACCAT
GCGCACGACGCTTATCTTAATGCCGTCGTAGGGACCGCACTCATTAAGAAATACCCGAAGCTAGAAAGTG
AGTTTGTGTATGGTGATTACAAAGTTTATGACGTCCGTAAGATGATCGCGAAAAGCGAACAGGAGATAGG
CAAGGCTACAGCCAAATACTTCTTTTATTCTAACATTATGAATTTCTTTAAGACGGAAATCACTCTGGCA
AACGGAGAGATACGCAAACGACCTTTAATTGAAACCAATGGGGAGACAGGTGAAATCGTATGGGATAAGG
GCCGGGACTTCGCGACGGTGAGAAAAGTTTTGTCCATGCCCCAAGTCAACATAGTAAAGAAAACTGAGGT
GCAGACCGGAGGGTTTTCAAAGGAATCGATTCTTCCAAAAAGGAATAGTGATAAGCTCATCGCTCGTAAA
AAGGACTGGGACCCGAAAAAGTACGGTGGCTTCGATAGCCCTACAGTTGCCTATTCTGTCCTAGTAGTGG
CAAAAGTTGAGAAGGGAAAATCCAAGAAACTGAAGTCAGTCAAAGAATTATTGGGGATAACGATTATGGA
GCGCTCGTCTTTTGAAAAGAACCCCATCGACTTCCTTGAGGCGAAAGGTTACAAGGAAGTAAAAAAGGAT
CTCATAATTAAACTACCAAAGTATAGTCTGTTTGAGTTAGAAAATGGCCGAAAACGGATGTTGGCTAGCG
CCGGAGAGCTTCAAAAGGGGAACGAACTCGCACTACCGTCTAAATACGTGAATTTCCTGTATTTAGCGTC
CCATTACGAGAAGTTGAAAGGTTCACCTGAAGATAACGAACAGAAGCAACTTTTTGTTGAGCAGCACAAA
CATTATCTCGACGAAATCATAGAGCAAATTTCGGAATTCAGTAAGAGAGTCATCCTAGCTGATGCCAATC
TGGACAAAGTATTAAGCGCATACAACAAGCACAGGGATAAACCCATACGTGAGCAGGCGGAAAATATTAT
CCATTTGTTTACTCTTACCAACCTCGGCGCTCCAGCCGCATTCAAGTATTTTGACACAACGATAGATCGC
AAACGATACACTTCTACCAAGGAGGTGCTAGACGCGACACTGATTCACCAATCCATCACGGGATTATATG
AAACTCGGATAGATTTGTCACAGCTTGGGGGTGACGGATCCCCCAAGAAGAAGAGGAAAGTCTCGAGCGA
CTACAAAGACCATGACGGTGATTATAAAGATCATGACATCGATTACAAGGATGACGATGACAAGGCTGCA
GGAGGCGGAGGTAGCAACCACGACCAGGAATTTGACCCTCCAAAGGTTTACCCACCTGTCCCAGCTGAGA
AGAGGAAGCCCATCCGGGTGCTGTCTCTCTTTGATGGAATCGCTACAGGGCTCCTGGTGCTGAAGGACTT
GGGCATTCAGGTGGACCGCTACATTGCCTCGGAGGTGTGTGAGGACTCCATCACGGTGGGCATGGTGCGG
CACCAGGGGAAGATCATGTACGTCGGGGACGTCCGCAGCGTCACACAGAAGCATATCCAGGAGTGGGGCC
CATTCGATCTGGTGATTGGGGGCAGTCCTTCGAATGACCTCTCCATCGTCAACCCTGCTCGCAAGGGCCT
CTACGAGGGCACTGGCCGGCTCTTCTTTGAGTTCTACCGCCTCCTGCATGATGCGCGGCCCAAGGAGGGA
GATGATCGCCCCTTCTTCTGGCTCTTTGAGAATGTGGTGGCCATGGGCGTTAGTGACAAGAGGGACATCT
CGCGATTTCTCGAGTCCAACCCTGTGATGATTGATGCCAAAGAAGTGTCAGCTGCACACAGGGCCCGCTA
CTTCTGGGGTAACCTTCCCGGTATGAACAGGCCGTTGGCATCCACTGTGAATGATAAGCTGGAGCTGCAG
GAGTGTCTGGAGCATGGCAGGATAGCCAAGTTCAGCAAAGTGAGGACCATTACTACGAGGTCAAACTCCA
TAAAGCAGGGCAAAGACCAGCATTTTCCTGTCTTCATGAATGAGAAAGAGGACATCTTATGGTGCACTGA
AATGGAAAGGGTATTTGGTTTCCCAGTCCACTATACTGACGTCTCCAACATGAGCCGCTTGGCGAGGCAG
AGACTGCTGGGCCGGTCATGGAGCGTGCCAGTCATCCGCCACCTCTTCGCTCCGCTGAAGGAGTATTGAA
AACCCGCTGATCAGCCTCGACTGTGCCTTCTAGTTGCCAGCCATCTGTTGTTTGCCCCTCCCCCGTGCCT
TCCTTGACCCTGGAAGGTGCCACTCCCACTGTCCTTTCCTAATAAAATGAGGAAATTGCATCGCATTGTC
TGAGTAGGTGTCATTCTATTCTGGGGGGTGGGGTGGGGCAGGACAGCAAGGGGGAGGATTGGGAAGACAA
TAGCAGGCATGCTGGGGATGCGGTGGGCTCTATGGCTTCTGAGGCGGAAAGAACCAGCTGGGGCTCGATA
CCGTCGACCTCTAGCTAGAGCTTGGCGTAATCATGGTCATAGCTGTTTCCTGTGTGAAATTGTTATCCGC
TCACAATTCCACACAACATACGAGCCGGAAGCATAAAGTGTAAAGCCTAGGGTGCCTAATGAGTGAGCTA
ACTCACATTAATTGCGTTGCGCTCACTGCCCGCTTTCCAGTCGGGAAACCTGTCGTGCCAGCTGCATTAA
TGAATCGGCCAACGCGCGGGGAGAGGCGGTTTGCGTATTGGGCGCTCTTCCGCTTCCTCGCTCACTGACT
CGCTGCGCTCGGTCGTTCGGCTGCGGCGAGCGGTATCAGCTCACTCAAAGGCGGTAATACGGTTATCCAC
AGAATCAGGGGATAACGCAGGAAAGAACATGTGAGCAAAAGGCCAGCAAAAGGCCAGGAACCGTAAAAAG
GCCGCGTTGCTGGCGTTTTTCCATAGGCTCCGCCCCCCTGACGAGCATCACAAAAATCGACGCTCAAGTC
AGAGGTGGCGAAACCCGACAGGACTATAAAGATACCAGGCGTTTCCCCCTGGAAGCTCCCTCGTGCGCTC
TCCTGTTCCGACCCTGCCGCTTACCGGATACCTGTCCGCCTTTCTCCCTTCGGGAAGCGTGGCGCTTTCT
CAATGCTCACGCTGTAGGTATCTCAGTTCGGTGTAGGTCGTTCGCTCCAAGCTGGGCTGTGTGCACGAAC
CCCCCGTTCAGCCCGACCGCTGCGCCTTATCCGGTAACTATCGTCTTGAGTCCAACCCGGTAAGACACGA
CTTATCGCCACTGGCAGCAGCCACTGGTAACAGGATTAGCAGAGCGAGGTATGTAGGCGGTGCTACAGAG
TTCTTGAAGTGGTGGCCTAACTACGGCTACACTAGAAGGACAGTATTTGGTATCTGCGCTCTGCTGAAGC
CAGTTACCTTCGGAAAAAGAGTTGGTAGCTCTTGATCCGGCAAACAAACCACCGCTGGTAGCGGTGGTTT
TTTTGTTTGCAAGCAGCAGATTACGCGCAGAAAAAAAGGATCTCAAGAAGATCCTTTGATCTTTTCTACG
GGGTCTGACGCTCAGTGGAACGAAAACTCACGTTAAGGGATTTTGGTCATGAGATTATCAAAAAGGATCT
TCACCTAGATCCTTTTAAATTAAAAATGAAGTTTTAAATCAATCTAAAGTATATATGAGTAAACTTGGTC
TGACAGTTACCAATGCTTAATCAGTGAGGCACCTATCTCAGCGATCTGTCTATTTCGTTCATCCATAGTT
GCCTGACTCCCCGTCGTGTAGATAACTACGATACGGGAGGGCTTACCATCTGGCCCCAGTGCTGCAATGA
TACCGCGAGACCCACGCTCACCGGCTCCAGATTTATCAGCAATAAACCAGCCAGCCGGAAGGGCCGAGCG
CAGAAGTGGTCCTGCAACTTTATCCGCCTCCATCCAGTCTATTAATTGTTGCCGGGAAGCTAGAGTAAGT
AGTTCGCCAGTTAATAGTTTGCGCAACGTTGTTGCCATTGCTACAGGCATCGTGGTGTCACGCTCGTCGT
TTGGTATGGCTTCATTCAGCTCCGGTTCCCAACGATCAAGGCGAGTTACATGATCCCCCATGTTGTGCAA
AAAAGCGGTTAGCTCCTTCGGTCCTCCGATCGTTGTCAGAAGTAAGTTGGCCGCAGTGTTATCACTCATG
GTTATGGCAGCACTGCATAATTCTCTTACTGTCATGCCATCCGTAAGATGCTTTTCTGTGACTGGTGAGT
ACTCAACCAAGTCATTCTGAGAATAGTGTATGCGGCGACCGAGTTGCTCTTGCCCGGCGTCAATACGGGA
TAATACCGCGCCACATAGCAGAACTTTAAAAGTGCTCATCATTGGAAAACGTTCTTCGGGGCGAAAACTC
TCAAGGATCTTACCGCTGTTGAGATCCAGTTCGATGTAACCCACTCGTGCACCCAACTGATCTTCAGCAT
CTTTTACTTTCACCAGCGTTTCTGGGTGAGCAAAAACAGGAAGGCAAAATGCCGCAAAAAAGGGAATAAG
GGCGACACGGAAATGTTGAATACTCATACTCTTCCTTTTTCAATATTATTGAAGCATTTATCAGGGTTAT
TGTCTCATGAGCGGATACATATTTGAA
