Features (pLannotate 1.2.2; 19 found; start..end, strand, type, name):
    378..757     +  enhancer       CMV enhancer: human cytomegalovirus immediate early enhancer
    758..961     +  promoter       CMV promoter: human cytomegalovirus (CMV) immediate early promoter
   1003..1021    +  promoter       T7 promoter: promoter for bacteriophage T7 RNA polymerase
   1035..5138    +  CDS            Cas9 VQR: Streptococcus pyogenes Cas9 endonuclease with the D1135V/R1335Q/T1337R mutations has an altered recognition specificity for the protospacer adjacent motif (PAM) (Kleinstiver et al., 2015)
   5172..5237    +  CDS            3xFLAG: three tandem FLAG® epitope tags, followed by an enterokinase cleavage site
   5259..6150    +  CDS            DNMT3A catalytic domain (fragment): catalytic domain of DNA methyltransferase 3A
   6174..6398    +  polyA_signal   bGH poly(A) signal: bovine growth hormone polyadenylation signal
   6402..6423    +  promoter       SV40 promoter (fragment): SV40 enhancer and early promoter
   6428..6444    +  misc_feature   MCS (fragment): pBluescript multiple cloning site
   6493..6509    -  protein_bind   lac operator: The lac repressor binds to the lac operator to inhibit transcription in E. coli. This inhibition can be relieved by adding lactose or isopropyl-β-D-thiogalactopyranoside (IPTG). lac repressor encoded by lacI
   6517..6547    -  promoter       lac promoter: promoter for the E. coli lac operon
   6562..6583    -  protein_bind   CAP binding site: CAP binding activates transcription in the presence of cAMP. E. coli catabolite activator protein
   6596..6688    -  CDS            lacI (fragment): lac repressor; lacI; The lac repressor binds to the lac operator to inhibit transcription in E. coli. This inhibition can be relieved by adding lactose or isopropyl-β-D-thiogalactopyranoside (IPTG).
   6871..7459    -  rep_origin     ori: high-copy-number ColE1/pMB1/pBR322/pUC origin of replication
   7630..8490    -  CDS            AmpR: β-lactamase; bla; confers resistance to ampicillin, carbenicillin, and related antibiotics
   8491..8595    -  promoter       AmpR promoter: bla
   8646..8767    -  polyA_signal   SV40 poly(A) signal: SV40 polyadenylation signal
   8798..9823    -  CDS            HygR: aminoglycoside phosphotransferase from E. coli; aph(4)-Ia; confers resistance to hygromycin
   9841..373     -  promoter       PGK promoter (across the origin): mouse phosphoglycerate kinase 1 promoter
>Addgene plasmid #104412 | p-dCas9-dDNMT3a-C706S-Hygro | addgene full sequence | sequence record 204224 | Addgene NGS Result
CCCCCGGACCCACCCCTTCCCAGCCTCTGAGCCCAGAAAGCGAAGGAGCAAAGCTGCTATTGGCCGCTGC
CCCAAAGGCCTACCCGCTTCCATTGCTCAGCGGTGCTGTCCATCTGCACGAGACTAGTGAGACGTGCTAC
TTCCATTTGTCACGTCCTGCACGACGCGAGCTGCGGGGCGGGGGGGAACTTCCTGACTAGGGGAGGAGTA
GAAGGTGGCGCGAAGGGGCCACCAAAGAACGGAGCCGGTTGGCGCCTACCGGTGGATGTGGAATGTGTGC
GAGGCCAGAGGCCACTTGTGTAGCGCCAAGTGCCCAGCGGGGCTGCTAAAGCGCATGCTCCAGACTGCCT
TGGGAAAAGCGCCTCCCCTACCCGGTTGACATTGATTATTGACTAGTTATTAATAGTAATCAATTACGGG
GTCATTAGTTCATAGCCCATATATGGAGTTCCGCGTTACATAACTTACGGTAAATGGCCCGCCTGGCTGA
CCGCCCAACGACCCCCGCCCATTGACGTCAATAATGACGTATGTTCCCATAGTAACGCCAATAGGGACTT
TCCATTGACGTCAATGGGTGGAGTATTTACGGTAAACTGCCCACTTGGCAGTACATCAAGTGTATCATAT
GCCAAGTACGCCCCCTATTGACGTCAATGACGGTAAATGGCCCGCCTGGCATTATGCCCAGTACATGACC
TTATGGGACTTTCCTACTTGGCAGTACATCTACGTATTAGTCATCGCTATTACCATGGTGATGCGGTTTT
GGCAGTACATCAATGGGCGTGGATAGCGGTTTGACTCACGGGGATTTCCAAGTCTCCACCCCATTGACGT
CAATGGGAGTTTGTTTTGGCACCAAAATCAACGGGACTTTCCAAAATGTCGTAACAACTCCGCCCCATTG
ACGCAAATGGGCGGTAGGCGTGTACGGTGGGAGGTCTATATAAGCAGAGCTGGTTTAGTGAACCGTCAGA
TCCGCTAGAGATCCGCGGCCGCTAATACGACTCACTATAGGGAGAGCCGCCACCATGGATAAAAAGTATT
CTATTGGTTTAGCCATCGGCACTAATTCCGTTGGATGGGCTGTCATAACCGATGAATACAAAGTACCTTC
AAAGAAATTTAAGGTGTTGGGGAACACAGACCGTCATTCGATTAAAAAGAATCTTATCGGTGCCCTCCTA
TTCGATAGTGGCGAAACGGCAGAGGCGACTCGCCTGAAACGAACCGCTCGGAGAAGGTATACACGTCGCA
AGAACCGAATATGTTACTTACAAGAAATTTTTAGCAATGAGATGGCCAAAGTTGACGATTCTTTCTTTCA
CCGTTTGGAAGAGTCCTTCCTTGTCGAAGAGGACAAGAAACATGAACGGCACCCCATCTTTGGAAACATA
GTAGATGAGGTGGCATATCATGAAAAGTACCCAACGATTTATCACCTCAGAAAAAAGCTAGTTGACTCAA
CTGATAAAGCGGACCTGAGGTTAATCTACTTGGCTCTTGCCCATATGATAAAGTTCCGTGGGCACTTTCT
CATTGAGGGTGATCTAAATCCGGACAACTCGGATGTCGACAAACTGTTCATCCAGTTAGTACAAACCTAT
AATCAGTTGTTTGAAGAGAACCCTATAAATGCAAGTGGCGTGGATGCGAAGGCTATTCTTAGCGCCCGCC
TCTCTAAATCCCGACGGCTAGAAAACCTGATCGCACAATTACCCGGAGAGAAGAAAAATGGGTTGTTCGG
TAACCTTATAGCGCTCTCACTAGGCCTGACACCAAATTTTAAGTCGAACTTCGACTTAGCTGAAGATGCC
AAATTGCAGCTTAGTAAGGACACGTACGATGACGATCTCGACAATCTACTGGCACAAATTGGAGATCAGT
ATGCGGACTTATTTTTGGCTGCCAAAAACCTTAGCGATGCAATCCTCCTATCTGACATACTGAGAGTTAA
TACTGAGATTACCAAGGCGCCGTTATCCGCTTCAATGATCAAAAGGTACGATGAACATCACCAAGACTTG
ACACTTCTCAAGGCCCTAGTCCGTCAGCAACTGCCTGAGAAATATAAGGAAATATTCTTTGATCAGTCGA
AAAACGGGTACGCAGGTTATATTGACGGCGGAGCGAGTCAAGAGGAATTCTACAAGTTTATCAAACCCAT
ATTAGAGAAGATGGATGGGACGGAAGAGTTGCTTGTAAAACTCAATCGCGAAGATCTACTGCGAAAGCAG
CGGACTTTCGACAACGGTAGCATTCCACATCAAATCCACTTAGGCGAATTGCATGCTATACTTAGAAGGC
AGGAGGATTTTTATCCGTTCCTCAAAGACAATCGTGAAAAGATTGAGAAAATCCTAACCTTTCGCATACC
TTACTATGTGGGACCCCTGGCCCGAGGGAACTCTCGGTTCGCATGGATGACAAGAAAGTCCGAAGAAACG
ATTACTCCATGGAATTTTGAGGAAGTTGTCGATAAAGGTGCGTCAGCTCAATCGTTCATCGAGAGGATGA
CCAACTTTGACAAGAATTTACCGAACGAAAAAGTATTGCCTAAGCACAGTTTACTTTACGAGTATTTCAC
AGTGTACAATGAACTCACGAAAGTTAAGTATGTCACTGAGGGCATGCGTAAACCCGCCTTTCTAAGCGGA
GAACAGAAGAAAGCAATAGTAGATCTGTTATTCAAGACCAACCGCAAAGTGACAGTTAAGCAATTGAAAG
AGGACTACTTTAAGAAAATTGAATGCTTCGATTCTGTCGAGATCTCCGGGGTAGAAGATCGATTTAATGC
GTCACTTGGTACGTATCATGACCTCCTAAAGATAATTAAAGATAAGGACTTCCTGGATAACGAAGAGAAT
GAAGATATCTTAGAAGATATAGTGTTGACTCTTACCCTCTTTGAAGATCGGGAAATGATTGAGGAAAGAC
TAAAAACATACGCTCACCTGTTCGACGATAAGGTTATGAAACAGTTAAAGAGGCGTCGCTATACGGGCTG
GGGACGATTGTCGCGGAAACTTATCAACGGGATAAGAGACAAGCAAAGTGGTAAAACTATTCTCGATTTT
CTAAAGAGCGACGGCTTCGCCAATAGGAACTTTATGCAGCTGATCCATGATGACTCTTTAACCTTCAAAG
AGGATATACAAAAGGCACAGGTTTCCGGACAAGGGGACTCATTGCACGAACATATTGCGAATCTTGCTGG
TTCGCCAGCCATCAAAAAGGGCATACTCCAGACAGTCAAAGTAGTGGATGAGCTAGTTAAGGTCATGGGA
CGTCACAAACCGGAAAACATTGTAATCGAGATGGCACGCGAAAATCAAACGACTCAGAAGGGGCAAAAAA
ACAGTCGAGAGCGGATGAAGAGAATAGAAGAGGGTATTAAAGAACTGGGCAGCCAGATCTTAAAGGAGCA
TCCTGTGGAAAATACCCAATTGCAGAACGAGAAACTTTACCTCTATTACCTACAAAATGGAAGGGACATG
TATGTTGATCAGGAACTGGACATAAACCGTTTATCTGATTACGACGTCGATGCCATTGTACCCCAATCCT
TTTTGAAGGACGATTCAATCGACAATAAAGTGCTTACACGCTCGGATAAGAACCGAGGGAAAAGTGACAA
TGTTCCAAGCGAGGAAGTCGTAAAGAAAATGAAGAACTATTGGCGGCAGCTCCTAAATGCGAAACTGATA
ACGCAAAGAAAGTTCGATAACTTAACTAAAGCTGAGAGGGGTGGCTTGTCTGAACTTGACAAGGCCGGAT
TTATTAAACGTCAGCTCGTGGAAACCCGCCAAATCACAAAGCATGTTGCACAGATACTAGATTCCCGAAT
GAATACGAAATACGACGAGAACGATAAGCTGATTCGGGAAGTCAAAGTAATCACTTTAAAGTCAAAATTG
GTGTCGGACTTCAGAAAGGATTTTCAATTCTATAAAGTTAGGGAGATAAATAACTACCACCATGCGCACG
ACGCTTATCTTAATGCCGTCGTAGGGACCGCACTCATTAAGAAATACCCGAAGCTAGAAAGTGAGTTTGT
GTATGGTGATTACAAAGTTTATGACGTCCGTAAGATGATCGCGAAAAGCGAACAGGAGATAGGCAAGGCT
ACAGCCAAATACTTCTTTTATTCTAACATTATGAATTTCTTTAAGACGGAAATCACTCTGGCAAACGGAG
AGATACGCAAACGACCTTTAATTGAAACCAATGGGGAGACAGGTGAAATCGTATGGGATAAGGGCCGGGA
CTTCGCGACGGTGAGAAAAGTTTTGTCCATGCCCCAAGTCAACATAGTAAAGAAAACTGAGGTGCAGACC
GGAGGGTTTTCAAAGGAATCGATTCTTCCAAAAAGGAATAGTGATAAGCTCATCGCTCGTAAAAAGGACT
GGGACCCGAAAAAGTACGGTGGCTTCGATAGCCCTACAGTTGCCTATTCTGTCCTAGTAGTGGCAAAAGT
TGAGAAGGGAAAATCCAAGAAACTGAAGTCAGTCAAAGAATTATTGGGGATAACGATTATGGAGCGCTCG
TCTTTTGAAAAGAACCCCATCGACTTCCTTGAGGCGAAAGGTTACAAGGAAGTAAAAAAGGATCTCATAA
TTAAACTACCAAAGTATAGTCTGTTTGAGTTAGAAAATGGCCGAAAACGGATGTTGGCTAGCGCCGGAGA
GCTTCAAAAGGGGAACGAACTCGCACTACCGTCTAAATACGTGAATTTCCTGTATTTAGCGTCCCATTAC
GAGAAGTTGAAAGGTTCACCTGAAGATAACGAACAGAAGCAACTTTTTGTTGAGCAGCACAAACATTATC
TCGACGAAATCATAGAGCAAATTTCGGAATTCAGTAAGAGAGTCATCCTAGCTGATGCCAATCTGGACAA
AGTATTAAGCGCATACAACAAGCACAGGGATAAACCCATACGTGAGCAGGCGGAAAATATTATCCATTTG
TTTACTCTTACCAACCTCGGCGCTCCAGCCGCATTCAAGTATTTTGACACAACGATAGATCGCAAACGAT
ACACTTCTACCAAGGAGGTGCTAGACGCGACACTGATTCACCAATCCATCACGGGATTATATGAAACTCG
GATAGATTTGTCACAGCTTGGGGGTGACGGATCCCCCAAGAAGAAGAGGAAAGTCTCGAGCGACTACAAA
GACCATGACGGTGATTATAAAGATCATGACATCGATTACAAGGATGACGATGACAAGGCTGCAGGAGGCG
GAGGTAGCAACCACGACCAGGAATTTGACCCTCCAAAGGTTTACCCACCTGTCCCAGCTGAGAAGAGGAA
GCCCATCCGGGTGCTGTCTCTCTTTGATGGAATCGCTACAGGGCTCCTGGTGCTGAAGGACTTGGGCATT
CAGGTGGACCGCTACATTGCCTCGGAGGTGTGTGAGGACTCCATCACGGTGGGCATGGTGCGGCACCAGG
GGAAGATCATGTACGTCGGGGACGTCCGCAGCGTCACACAGAAGCATATCCAGGAGTGGGGCCCATTCGA
TCTGGTGATTGGGGGCAGTCCTTCGAATGACCTCTCCATCGTCAACCCTGCTCGCAAGGGCCTCTACGAG
GGCACTGGCCGGCTCTTCTTTGAGTTCTACCGCCTCCTGCATGATGCGCGGCCCAAGGAGGGAGATGATC
GCCCCTTCTTCTGGCTCTTTGAGAATGTGGTGGCCATGGGCGTTAGTGACAAGAGGGACATCTCGCGATT
TCTCGAGTCCAACCCTGTGATGATTGATGCCAAAGAAGTGTCAGCTGCACACAGGGCCCGCTACTTCTGG
GGTAACCTTCCCGGTATGAACAGGCCGTTGGCATCCACTGTGAATGATAAGCTGGAGCTGCAGGAGTGTC
TGGAGCATGGCAGGATAGCCAAGTTCAGCAAAGTGAGGACCATTACTACGAGGTCAAACTCCATAAAGCA
GGGCAAAGACCAGCATTTTCCTGTCTTCATGAATGAGAAAGAGGACATCTTATGGTGCACTGAAATGGAA
AGGGTATTTGGTTTCCCAGTCCACTATACTGACGTCTCCAACATGAGCCGCTTGGCGAGGCAGAGACTGC
TGGGCCGGTCATGGAGCGTGCCAGTCATCCGCCACCTCTTCGCTCCGCTGAAGGAGTATTGAAAACCCGC
TGATCAGCCTCGACTGTGCCTTCTAGTTGCCAGCCATCTGTTGTTTGCCCCTCCCCCGTGCCTTCCTTGA
CCCTGGAAGGTGCCACTCCCACTGTCCTTTCCTAATAAAATGAGGAAATTGCATCGCATTGTCTGAGTAG
GTGTCATTCTATTCTGGGGGGTGGGGTGGGGCAGGACAGCAAGGGGGAGGATTGGGAAGACAATAGCAGG
CATGCTGGGGATGCGGTGGGCTCTATGGCTTCTGAGGCGGAAAGAACCAGCTGGGGCTCGATACCGTCGA
CCTCTAGCTAGAGCTTGGCGTAATCATGGTCATAGCTGTTTCCTGTGTGAAATTGTTATCCGCTCACAAT
TCCACACAACATACGAGCCGGAAGCATAAAGTGTAAAGCCTAGGGTGCCTAATGAGTGAGCTAACTCACA
TTAATTGCGTTGCGCTCACTGCCCGCTTTCCAGTCGGGAAACCTGTCGTGCCAGCTGCATTAATGAATCG
GCCAACGCGCGGGGAGAGGCGGTTTGCGTATTGGGCGCTCTTCCGCTTCCTCGCTCACTGACTCGCTGCG
CTCGGTCGTTCGGCTGCGGCGAGCGGTATCAGCTCACTCAAAGGCGGTAATACGGTTATCCACAGAATCA
GGGGATAACGCAGGAAAGAACATGTGAGCAAAAGGCCAGCAAAAGGCCAGGAACCGTAAAAAGGCCGCGT
TGCTGGCGTTTTTCCATAGGCTCCGCCCCCCTGACGAGCATCACAAAAATCGACGCTCAAGTCAGAGGTG
GCGAAACCCGACAGGACTATAAAGATACCAGGCGTTTCCCCCTGGAAGCTCCCTCGTGCGCTCTCCTGTT
CCGACCCTGCCGCTTACCGGATACCTGTCCGCCTTTCTCCCTTCGGGAAGCGTGGCGCTTTCTCATAGCT
CACGCTGTAGGTATCTCAGTTCGGTGTAGGTCGTTCGCTCCAAGCTGGGCTGTGTGCACGAACCCCCCGT
TCAGCCCGACCGCTGCGCCTTATCCGGTAACTATCGTCTTGAGTCCAACCCGGTAAGACACGACTTATCG
CCACTGGCAGCAGCCACTGGTAACAGGATTAGCAGAGCGAGGTATGTAGGCGGTGCTACAGAGTTCTTGA
AGTGGTGGCCTAACTACGGCTACACTAGAAGAACAGTATTTGGTATCTGCGCTCTGCTGAAGCCAGTTAC
CTTCGGAAAAAGAGTTGGTAGCTCTTGATCCGGCAAACAAACCACCGCTGGTAGCGGTGGTTTTTTTGTT
TGCAAGCAGCAGATTACGCGCAGAAAAAAAGGATCTCAAGAAGATCCTTTGATCTTTTCTACGGGGTCTG
ACGCTCAGTGGAACGAAAACTCACGTTAAGGGATTTTGGTCATGAGATTATCAAAAAGGATCTTCACCTA
GATCCTTTTAAATTAAAAATGAAGTTTTAAATCAATCTAAAGTATATATGAGTAAACTTGGTCTGACAGT
TACCAATGCTTAATCAGTGAGGCACCTATCTCAGCGATCTGTCTATTTCGTTCATCCATAGTTGCCTGAC
TCCCCGTCGTGTAGATAACTACGATACGGGAGGGCTTACCATCTGGCCCCAGTGCTGCAATGATACCGCG
AGACCCACGCTCACCGGCTCCAGATTTATCAGCAATAAACCAGCCAGCCGGAAGGGCCGAGCGCAGAAGT
GGTCCTGCAACTTTATCCGCCTCCATCCAGTCTATTAATTGTTGCCGGGAAGCTAGAGTAAGTAGTTCGC
CAGTTAATAGTTTGCGCAACGTTGTTGCCATTGCTACAGGCATCGTGGTGTCACGCTCGTCGTTTGGTAT
GGCTTCATTCAGCTCCGGTTCCCAACGATCAAGGCGAGTTACATGATCCCCCATGTTGTGCAAAAAAGCG
GTTAGCTCCTTCGGTCCTCCGATCGTTGTCAGAAGTAAGTTGGCCGCAGTGTTATCACTCATGGTTATGG
CAGCACTGCATAATTCTCTTACTGTCATGCCATCCGTAAGATGCTTTTCTGTGACTGGTGAGTACTCAAC
CAAGTCATTCTGAGAATAGTGTATGCGGCGACCGAGTTGCTCTTGCCCGGCGTCAATACGGGATAATACC
GCGCCACATAGCAGAACTTTAAAAGTGCTCATCATTGGAAAACGTTCTTCGGGGCGAAAACTCTCAAGGA
TCTTACCGCTGTTGAGATCCAGTTCGATGTAACCCACTCGTGCACCCAACTGATCTTCAGCATCTTTTAC
TTTCACCAGCGTTTCTGGGTGAGCAAAAACAGGAAGGCAAAATGCCGCAAAAAAGGGAATAAGGGCGACA
CGGAAATGTTGAATACTCATACTCTTCCTTTTTCAATATTATTGAAGCATTTATCAGGGTTATTGTCTCA
TGAGCGGATACATATTTGAATGTATTTAGAAAAATAAACAAATAGGGGTTCCGCGCACATTTCCCCGAAA
AGTGCCACCTGACGTCGACGGGTATACAGACATGATAAGATACATTGATGAGTTTGGACAAACCACAACT
AGAATGCAGTGAAAAAAATGCTTTATTTGTGAAATTTGTGATGCTATTGCTTTATTTGTAACCATTATAA
GCTGCAATAAACAAGTTGGGGTGGGCGAAGAACTCTCGGCATCTACTCTATTCCTTTGCCCTCGGACGAG
TGCTGGGGCGTCGGTTTCCACTATCGGCGAGTACTTCTACACAGCCATCGGTCCAGACGGCCGCGCTTCT
GCGGGCGATTTGTGTACGCCCGACAGTCCCGGCTCCGGATCGGACGATTGCGTCGCATCGACCCTGCGCC
CAAGCTGCATCATCGAAATTGCCGTCAACCAAGCTCTGATAGAGTTGGTCAAGACCAATGCGGAGCATAT
ACGCCCGGAGCCGCGGCGATCCTGCAAGCTCCGGATGCCTCCGCTCGAAGTAGCGCGTCTGCTGCTCCAT
ACAAGCCAACCACGGCCTCCAGAAGAAGATGTTGGCGACCTCGTATTGGGAATCCCCGAACATCGCCTCG
CTCCAGTCAATGACCGCTGTTATGCGGCCATTGTCCGTCAGGACATTGTTGGAGCCGAAATCCGCGTGCA
CGAGGTGCCGGACTTCGGGGCAGTCCTCGGCCCAAAGCATCAGCTCATCGAGAGCCTGCGCGACGGACGC
ACTGACGGTGTCGTCCATCACAGTTTGCCAGTGATACACATGGGGATCAGCAATCGCGCATATGAAATCA
CGCCATGTAGTGTATTGACCGATTCCTTGCGGTCCGAATGGGCCGAACCCGCTCGTCTGGCTAAGATCGG
CCGCAGCGATCGCATCCATGGCCTCCGCGACCGGCTGCAGAACAGCGGGCAGTTCGGTTTCAGGCAGGTC
TTGCAACGTGACACCCTGTGCACGGCGGGAGATGCAATAGGTCAGGCTCTCGCTGAATTCCCCAATGTCA
AGCACTTCCGGAATCGGGAGCGCGGCCGATGCAAAGTGCCGATAAACATAACGATCTTTGTAGAAACCAT
CGGCGCAGCTATTTACCCGCAGGACATATCCACGCCCTCCTACATCGAAGCTGAAAGCACGAGATTCTTC
GCCCTCCGAGAGCTGCATCAGGTCGGAGACGCTGTCGAACTTTTCGATCAGAAACTTCTCGACAGACGTC
GCGGTGAGTTCAGGCTTTTTCATGGTGGCGGGATGCAGGTCGAAAGGCCCGGAGATGAGGAAGAGGAGAA
CAGCGCGGCAGACGTGCGCTTTTGAAGCGTGCAGAATGCCGGGCCTCCGGAGGACCTTCGGGCGCCCGCC
CCGCCCCTGAGCCCGCCCCTGAGCCCG
